Addgene plasmid #246711: p3xFLAG-CMV-9-sGPR124 D364E-His
Purpose: Expression vector for secreted human GPR124 ECD D364E (RGD -> RGE), N-terminal 3xFLAG tag, C-terminal 6xHis tag
Depositing lab: Calvin Kuo & Mario Vallon. Depositing organization: Stanford University. Publication: A RECK-WNT7 Receptor-Ligand Interaction Enables Isoform-Specific Regulation of Wnt Bioavailability. Vallon M, Yuki K, Nguyen TD, Chang J, Yuan J, Siepe D, Miao Y, Essler M, Noda M, Garcia KC, Kuo CJ. Cell Rep. 2018 Oct 9;25(2):339-349.e9. doi: 10.1016/j.celrep.2018.09.045. PubMed 30304675.
Backbone
  Vector backbone: p3xFLAG-CMV-9
  Vector type: Mammalian Expression
  Selectable markers: Neomycin (select with G418)
Growth in bacteria
  Bacterial resistance: Ampicillin, 100 μg/mL
  Growth temperature: 37°C
  Growth strain: DH5alpha
  Copy number: High Copy
Gene/Insert
  Gene/Insert name: GPR124 (alt names: ADGRA2; TEM5)
  Species: H. sapiens (human)
  Mutation: ECD D364E
  Entrez Gene: ADGRA2 (a.k.a. GPR124, TEM5)
  Promoter: CMV
  Tag / fusion protein: 3xFLAG (N terminal on insert); 6xHis (C terminal on insert)
  Cloning method: Other
Resource information
  A portion of this plasmid was derived from a plasmid made by: Bert Vogelstein (Addgene #16561)
Terms and licenses: Academic/Nonprofit Terms; Industry Terms: Not Available to Industry
How to cite: p3xFLAG-CMV-9-sGPR124 D364E-His was a gift from Calvin Kuo & Mario Vallon (Addgene plasmid # 246711 ; http://n2t.net/addgene:246711 ; RRID:Addgene_246711)
