[The description below was written by a language model from this plasmid's Addgene catalogue record and pLannotate feature annotations shown in this document.]
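Description:
p3xFLAG-CMV-9-sGPR124 D364E-His is a mammalian expression plasmid built on the p3xFLAG-CMV-9 backbone for producing a secreted, soluble form of the extracellular domain (ECD) of human GPR124 (ADGRA2, also called TEM5). In bacteria it is maintained at high copy through a ColE1/pUC-type origin and selected with ampicillin via the β-lactamase gene. An f1 origin and remnants of lac regulatory and lacZα sequence are also present. For selecting mammalian cells, an SV40 enhancer/early promoter drives a neomycin phosphotransferase gene that confers G418 resistance. This is followed by bleomycin-resistance coding sequence from the same transposon-derived region and an SV40 polyadenylation signal.

The expression cassette uses the human CMV immediate-early enhancer and promoter and ends in the human growth hormone polyadenylation signal. The open reading frame begins with the preprotrypsin leader, which directs the protein into the secretory pathway. Next comes a 3xFLAG epitope with its enterokinase cleavage site, then the GPR124 ECD. The catalogue lists a C-terminal 6xHis tag, which the automated annotation does not call out separately. That annotation also labels the insert by homology to the mouse Adgra2 protein, but the catalogue entry gives the species as human. The insert carries the D364E substitution, which converts the RGD motif of the ECD to RGE. In general, this change is used to disrupt RGD-dependent integrin recognition.

The two tags allow detection and affinity purification of the secreted protein from conditioned medium. The construct therefore suits comparison of the RGD-mutant ectodomain with its wild-type counterpart in binding or functional studies. The associated publication concerns RECK–WNT7 receptor–ligand interactions. Part of the plasmid was derived from an earlier deposited GPR124 construct.
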