Features (pLannotate 1.2.2; 24 found; start..end, strand, type, name):
     28..46      +  promoter       T7 promoter: promoter for bacteriophage T7 RNA polymerase
     52..186     -  polyA_signal   SV40 poly(A) signal: SV40 polyadenylation signal
    209..292     -  CDS            large T antigen (fragment): large T antigen from SV40 (simian virus 40)
    293..316     +  rep_origin     CloDF13 ori (fragment): Plasmids containing the CloDF13 (CDF) origin of replication can be propagated in E. coli cells that contain additional plasmids with compatible origins.
    339..398     -  CDS            str (fragment): STR_KLEPN - Protein inferred from homology: Swiss-Prot protein existence level 3. The aminoglycoside phosphotransferases achieve inactivation of their antibiotic substrates by phosphorylation. From Klebsiella pneumoniae.
    440..817     -  CDS            ble: BLE_KLEPN - Experimental evidence at protein level: Swiss-Prot protein existence level 1. Binding protein with a strong affinity to the bleomycin family of antibiotics. Binds to CL990; an antimitotic-antibiotic compound. From Klebsiella pneumoniae.
    841..1632    -  CDS            neo: KKA2_KLEPN - Also known as kan, nptII. Experimental evidence at protein level: Swiss-Prot protein existence level 1. Resistance to kanamycin, neomycin, paromomycin, ribostamycin, butirosin and gentamicin B. From Klebsiella pneumoniae.
   1683..1997    -  promoter       SV40 promoter: SV40 enhancer and early promoter
   2026..2648    -  polyA_signal   hGH poly(A) signal: human growth hormone polyadenylation signal
   2649..2667    +  misc_feature   MCS (fragment): pUC18/19 multiple cloning site
   2781..4940    -  CDS            Adgra2 (fragment): AGRA2_MOUSE - Also known as Gpr124 From Mus musculus (Mouse).
   4944..5009    -  CDS            3xFLAG: three tandem FLAG® epitope tags, followed by an enterokinase cleavage site
   5010..5054    -  CDS            preprotrypsin leader: leader sequence from mouse preprotrypsin
   5088..5287    -  promoter       CMV promoter: human cytomegalovirus (CMV) immediate early promoter
   5289..5668    -  enhancer       CMV enhancer: human cytomegalovirus immediate early enhancer
   5828..5982    +  CDS            lacZα (fragment): LacZα fragment of β-galactosidase; lacZ fragment
   5986..6458    -  rep_origin     f1 ori (sequence partly withheld): f1 bacteriophage origin of replication; arrow indicates direction of (+) strand synthesis
   6485..6589    +  promoter       AmpR promoter: bla
   6590..7450    +  CDS            AmpR: β-lactamase; bla; confers resistance to ampicillin, carbenicillin, and related antibiotics
   7621..8209    +  rep_origin     ori: high-copy-number ColE1/pMB1/pBR322/pUC origin of replication
   8392..8484    +  CDS            lacI (fragment): lac repressor; lacI; The lac repressor binds to the lac operator to inhibit transcription in E. coli. This inhibition can be relieved by adding lactose or isopropyl-β-D-thiogalactopyranoside (IPTG).
   8497..8518    +  protein_bind   CAP binding site: CAP binding activates transcription in the presence of cAMP. E. coli catabolite activator protein
   8533..8563    +  promoter       lac promoter: promoter for the E. coli lac operon
   8571..8587    +  protein_bind   lac operator: The lac repressor binds to the lac operator to inhibit transcription in E. coli. This inhibition can be relieved by adding lactose or isopropyl-β-D-thiogalactopyranoside (IPTG). lac repressor encoded by lacI
>Addgene plasmid #246711 | p3xFLAG-CMV-9-sGPR124 D364E-His | addgene full sequence | sequence record 495881 | Addgene NGS Result
GAAACAGCTATGACATGATTACGAATTTAATACGACTCACTATAGGGAATTGATCCAGACATGATAAGAT
ACATTGATGAGTTTGGACAAACCACAACTAGAATGCAGTGAAAAAAATGCTTTATTTGTGAAATTTGTGA
TGCTATTGCTTTATTTGTAACCATTATAAGCTGCAATAAACAAGTTAACAACAACAATTGCATTCATTTT
ATGTTTCAGGTTCAGGGGGAGGTGTGGGAGGTTTTTTAAAGCAAGTAAAACCTCTACAAATGTGGTATGG
CTGATTATGATCGGCGGAGCCTATGGAAAAACGCCAGCAACGCGGCCTTTTTACGGTTCCAGCTTGGCGA
GTGGGTGGTGAGCAGCTCGCCGTCGCGCAGCAGGCGCCAGCGCTCCATCCACGCAGTGACCTCAGGCGGA
AAACGGGAAGACACACTCATGAGATGCCTGCAAGCAATTCGTTCTGTATCAGGCGCAGGAGCGTCCCGTC
CGGGTCGACCAAAGCGGCCATCGTGCCTCCCCACTCCTGCAGTTCGGGGGCATGGATGCGCGGATAGCCG
CTGCTGGTTTCCTGGATGCCGACGGATTTGCACTGCCGGTAGAACTCCGCGAGGTCGTCCAGCCTCAGGC
AGCAGCTGAACCAACTCGCGAGGGGATCGAGCCCGGGGTGGGCGAAGAACTCCAGCATGAGATCCCCGCG
CTGGAGGATCATCCAGCCGGCGTCCCGGAAAACGATTCCGAAGCCCAACCTTTCATAGAAGGCGGCGGTG
GAATCGAAATCTCGTGATGGCAGGTTGGGCGTCGCTTGGTCGGTCATTTCGAACCCCAGAGTCCCGCTCA
GAAGAACTCGTCAAGAAGGCGATAGAAGGCGATGCGCTGCGAATCGGGAGCGGCGATACCGTAAAGCACG
AGGAAGCGGTCAGCCCATTCGCCGCCAAGCTCTTCAGCAATATCACGGGTAGCCAACGCTATGTCCTGAT
AGCGGTCCGCCACACCCAGCCGGCCACAGTCGATGAATCCAGAAAAGCGGCCATTTTCCACCATGATATT
CGGCAAGCAGGCATCGCCATGGGTCACGACGAGATCCTCGCCGTCGGGCATGCGCGCCTTGAGCCTGGCG
AACAGTTCGGCTGGCGCGAGCCCCTGATGCTCTTCGTCCAGATCATCCTGATCGACAAGACCGGCTTCCA
TCCGAGTACGTGCTCGCTCGATGCGATGTTTCGCTTGGTGGTCGAATGGGCAGGTAGCCGGATCAAGCGT
ATGCAGCCGCCGCATTGCATCAGCCATGATGGATACTTTCTCGGCAGGAGCAAGGTGAGATGACAGGAGA
TCCTGCCCCGGCACTTCGCCCAATAGCAGCCAGTCCCTTCCCGCTTCAGTGACAACGTCGAGCACAGCTG
CGCAAGGAACGCCCGTCGTGGCCAGCCACGATAGCCGCGCTGCCTCGTCCTGCAGTTCATTCAGGGCACC
GGACAGGTCGGTCTTGACAAAAAGAACCGGGCGCCCCTGCGCTGACAGCCGGAACACGGCGGCATCAGAG
CAGCCGATTGTCTGTTGTGCCCAGTCATAGCCGAATAGCCTCTCCACCCAAGCGGCCGGAGAACCTGCGT
GCAATCCATCTTGTTCAATCATGCGAAACGATCCTCATCCTGTCTCTTGATCAGATCCCAAGCTGATCAA
TTCCTCCAAAAAAGCCTCCTCACTACTTCTGGAATAGCTCAGAGGCCGAGGCGGCCTCGGCCTGCATAAA
TAAAAAAAATTAGTCAGCCATGGGGCGGAGAATGGGCGGAACTGGGCGGAGTTAGCGGAGGCGGGATGGG
CGGAGTTAGGGGCGGGACTATGGTTGCTGACTAATTGAGATGCATGCTTTGCATACTTCTGCCTGCTGGG
GAGCCTGGGGACTTTCCACACCTGGTTGCTGACTAATTGAGATGCATGCTTTGCATACTTCTGCCTGCTG
GGGAGCCTGGGGACTTTCCACACCCTAACTGACACACATTCCACAGCCAAGCTGGCCGCGTACCCAATTC
AACAGGCATCTACTGAGTGGACCCAACGCATGAGAGGACAGTGCCAAGCAAGCAACTCAAATGTCCCACC
GGTTGGGCATGGCCAGGTAGCCTATGCTGTGTCTGGACGTCCTCCTGCTGGTATAGTTATTTTAAAATCA
GAAGGACAGGGAAGGGAGCAGTGGTTCACGCCTGTAATCCCAGCAATTTGGGAGGCCAAGGTGGGTAGAT
CACCTGAGATTAGGAGTTGGAGACCAGCCTGGCCAATATGGTGAAACCCCGTCTCTACCAAAAAAACAAA
AATTAGCTGAGCCTGGTCATGCATGCCTGGAATCCCAACAACTCGGGAGGCTGAGGCAGGAGAATCGCTT
GAACCCAGGAGGCGGAGATTGCAGTGAGCCAAGATTGTGCCACTGCACTCCAGCTTGGTTCCCAATAGAC
CCCGCAGGCCCTACAGGTTGTCTTCCCAACTTGCCCCTTGCTCCATACCACCCCCCTCCACCCCATAATA
TTATAGAAGGACACCTAGTCAGACAAAATGATGCAACTTAATTTTATTAGGACAAGGCTGGTGGGCACTG
GAGTGGCAACTTCCAGGGCCAGGAGAGGCACTGGGGAGGGGTCACAGGGATGCCACCCGGGATCCTCTAG
AGTCGACTGGTACCGATATCAGATCTATCGATGAATTCGCGGCCGCAAGCTTGGTACCGAGCTCGGATCC
ACTAGTAACGGCCGCCAGTGTGCTGGAATTCGCCCTTCTATCGGCCGTTACAGCTCCATAAGCACGGCCA
CATTGCCCAAGTGCTGGCAGTACAGGGAGCTGACGTTGGGCTGGCTGTAGCGGAGCCTGCAGCCTTCAGA
ACTCCAGCCTCCAGGCCCGTCCTGGTTCCACCAAGCTGCCATGGGGTCAGCTCCTTCAGCCCAGTGCCTC
AGTGACACAGCCACGGGCTCCGTCAAGTTTCCCACACCACAGCCACTGGTTCCTGCAAATATGACTGGGG
TGGCCACACCACGCCTCTTGCCAGGCCCAGCTGCTCCAGGACGGGAAGTGTTGTTGCCGTGGCTGCGGAA
AAGACGGCCATTTCTGAAGACCAGCAGTTGCAGGGTGCAATCTGGAGGGACTGGGGGAGCCAGGGCAGCC
GGAAGGGTTGAGAACAGGCTGGGGGGCAGCTGGATGGAGGCCAGGGCCACGCTATTCTTGATGTGGAAGG
ATGACAGAGAAATGTTGGGCCTCCCAGTGGTGCAGCGGAACCTAAGCTGCTGATCAGCTAGGGGTTCGGG
CTCCACTGGGGCATCCTGGCCGACGCTGCTTGGCTGTGCACCCGACACTCCTACCTCCCTCCTCTGGAAA
GCCGTGCAAGTCAGACCCACGTAGCTGTGAGGCTTGATGAGGTAGGCCTCCAGTGCCACATTTCTTGAAT
TCACAGAGATGTGCTGGGCATGGGGGCTAAGAGCAGCTCCTCCGATTCGCTCCAGGGCACCCACAATGCC
ACTGCAGGCTTTGTCTTCTCTCTGGGCCAGCCACAGAAGGTGCTCATCCACCAGCATCAGGTTGCTGGCC
ATGTCCACCATCACCTCCACCAGCTCCTTGATCTGGTCAACGTAACCCAAAAACTTCTGGATCATCTGAG
CCACATAGACCACGTCCATCATGTCTGAGAAGCTGGCGGCCTCTGCGGTATACACTCGCAGCTGGTGGGC
CAACGTCAATGCATTGGAGGCGTTGATGGGCATCAGCACAAAGGTGTAGAGCACCCGAGTGATGTCATTG
GTGTACAGACAGTGCGAGTAGTCCCCTGGCTCCCAGCGGCCAGCTCGGTCACACCTGCGTGAGGCTCGGG
TACCCGGGGCTCCCCCACTCAAGGGCACAGAGGTGAAGGGGTACTGTAAACAGGACTGGTAAGCCGTGAT
GCCAGCCAAGGTTCGGGGCCACCTGAAGTCCCCACGGTTGTTGGTCACCCGCTCTGCAGGGCAGTAGGAG
GCAGAGGTCTCCAGCACTACTATCTCCACCTTCTTGCTGGTGTTGCCTTGGACTGTGGACACGGAGCACT
CCCATTCACCAGAGGCCCACACACCAATGTGAGACAGGGTCAGCTCACTGGTGATGAAGGTGCAATCATG
GATAAGGTTTTCAGCAAGGACGATGCCGGCCTGCTCATCGCTCTCCATAGGAGCCCCATTGTGGTACCAG
TGGATCCGGGTATCGTTGCCCAAGTAGCTGGCTGAGCACTGGAAGGGCAGGCGGTCACCCTGGAACACCA
CTTGGCGAAGGGATGGGATGAGGTAGTGGGTGTGCAGTTCCAGGGCCCCTTCACAGCGAAGCTGGGACTC
CTGGAGGCTGCTCAGGGCATGGGCGTGCAGGGCACTGGGGTAGGCACAGAGTGTGCGCTCAGACAGCTGC
AGGGAGTGATTCCGGGCCCAGGGCAGCAGCCAGCGCAGGCGGCAGTCACAGGTCAGAAACTCAGTACCAA
AGTCCACAATCTTAAGGGCTGGCAGCTCATCAAAGACCCCAGGTTGCAGACTAGAGTAGATGTTTCCAGA
TATGTTTAGTCTGAGAAGTCTAGGGAGCCCTTGAAATGTCTCAGAGGTGAGACAGCCAATCCGATTGTTG
GAGAGATCTAAGCGTTTTAGCTCTCCCAGACCTAGGAAGGCTCCAGGCTGCACAGTGCTGATGACATTGC
TCCTCAGGTCCAACTTCTCCAACAGGGACAGTCCCAAGAAGGATCCATTGCGGAGCCCAGTAATCTTGTT
GTTGCTCAAGAGCAAGGTGATGGTGCCGTTTGGCAGAAGGCCGGGATCTGGAGGTTCGGGGAGATCCCCA
CTGCCGCACACCACCCTCCTTCGAGCCGGGTTGTGGGCGCCGCCACTTAGTCCCTTGGGCCGCTCCCCAG
AGCACTTGCAACCGCGGATAGGGACCGGGCAGCCAGGCGCAAGCTTGTCATCGTCATCCTTGTAATCGAT
GTCATGATCTTTATAATCACCGTCATGGTCTTTGTAGTCAGCAACTGCAGCTCCAACAAGAGCTAGGATC
AGAAGTGCAGACATGGTGAATTAATTCTGACGGTTCACTAAACGAGCTCTGCTTATATAGACCTCCCACC
GTACACGCCTACCGCCCATTTGCGTCAACGGGGCGGGGTTATTACGACATTTTGGAAAGTCCCGTTGATT
TTGGTGCCAAAACAAACTCCCATTGACGTCAATGGGGTGGAGACTTGGAAATCCCCGTGAGTCAAACCGC
TATCCACGCCCATTGGTGTACTGCCAAAACCGCATCACCATGGTAATAGCGATGACTAATACGTAGATGT
ACTGCCAAGTAGGAAAGTCCCGTAAGGTCATGTACTGGGCATAATGCCAGGCGGGCCATTTACCGTCATT
GACGTCAATAGGGGGCGGACTTGGCATATGATACACTTGATGTACTGCCAAGTGGGCAGTTTACCGTAAA
TACTCCACCCATTGACGTCAATGGAAAGTCCCTATTGGCGTTACTATGGGAACATACGTCATTATTGACG
TCAATGGGCGGGGGTCGTTGGGCGGTCAGCCAGGCGGGCCATTTACCGTAAGTTATGTAACGCGGAACTC
CATATATGGGCTATGAACTAATGACCCCGTAATTGATTACTATTAATAACTAGTCAATAATCAATGTCAA
CATGGCGGTCATATTGGACATGAGCCAATATAAATGTACATATTATGATATAGATACAACGTATGCAATG
GCCAATAGCCAATATTGATTTATGCTATATAACCAATGACTAATATGGCTAATTGCCAATATTGATTCAA
TGTATAGATCAGCTTGGCACTGGCCGTCGTTTTACAACGTCGTGACTGGGAAAACCCTGGCGTTACCCAA
CTTAATCGCCTTGCAGCACATCCCCCTTTCGCCAGCTGGCGTAATAGCGAAGAGGCCCGCACCGATCGCC
CTTCCCAACAGTTGCGCAGCCTGAATGGCGAATGGAAATTGTAAGCGTTAATATTTTGTTAAAATTCGCG
TTAAATTTTTGTTAAATCAGCTCATTTTTTAACCAATAGGCCGAAATCGGCAAAATCCCTTATAAATCAA
AAGAATAGACCGAGATAGGGT
[33 nt withheld, positions 6112-6144]
GTTCTTTAATAGTGGACTCTTAAAGAACGTGGACTCCAACGTCAAAGG
[49 nt withheld, positions 6193-6241]
T
[91 nt withheld, positions 6243-6333]
G
[124 nt withheld, positions 6335-6458]
CAGGTGGCACTTTTCGGGGAAATGTGCGCGGAACCCCTATTTGTTTATTTTTCTAAATACATTCAAATAT
GTATCCGCTCATGAGACAATAACCCTGATAAATGCTTCAATAATATTGAAAAAGGAAGAGTATGAGTATT
CAACATTTCCGTGTCGCCCTTATTCCCTTTTTTGCGGCATTTTGCCTTCCTGTTTTTGCTCACCCAGAAA
CGCTGGTGAAAGTAAAAGATGCTGAAGATCAGTTGGGTGCACGAGTGGGTTACATCGAACTGGATCTCAA
CAGCGGTAAGATCCTTGAGAGTTTTCGCCCCGAAGAACGTTTTCCAATGATGAGCACTTTTAAAGTTCTG
CTATGTGGCGCGGTATTATCCCGTATTGACGCCGGGCAAGAGCAACTCGGTCGCCGCATACACTATTCTC
AGAATGACTTGGTTGAGTACTCACCAGTCACAGAAAAGCATCTTACGGATGGCATGACAGTAAGAGAATT
ATGCAGTGCTGCCATAACCATGAGTGATAACACTGCGGCCAACTTACTTCTGACAACGATCGGAGGACCG
AAGGAGCTAACCGCTTTTTTGCACAACATGGGGGATCATGTAACTCGCCTTGATCGTTGGGAACCGGAGC
TGAATGAAGCCATACCAAACGACGAGCGTGACACCACGATGCCTGTAGCAATGGCAACAACGTTGCGCAA
ACTATTAACTGGCGAACTACTTACTCTAGCTTCCCGGCAACAATTAATAGACTGGATGGAGGCGGATAAA
GTTGCAGGACCACTTCTGCGCTCGGCCCTTCCGGCTGGCTGGTTTATTGCTGATAAATCTGGAGCCGGTG
AGCGTGGGTCTCGCGGTATCATTGCAGCACTGGGGCCAGATGGTAAGCCCTCCCGTATCGTAGTTATCTA
CACGACGGGGAGTCAGGCAACTATGGATGAACGAAATAGACAGATCGCTGAGATAGGTGCCTCACTGATT
AAGCATTGGTAACTGTCAGACCAAGTTTACTCATATATACTTTAGATTGATTTAAAACTTCATTTTTAAT
TTAAAAGGATCTAGGTGAAGATCCTTTTTGATAATCTCATGACCAAAATCCCTTAACGTGAGTTTTCGTT
CCACTGAGCGTCAGACCCCGTAGAAAAGATCAAAGGATCTTCTTGAGATCCTTTTTTTCTGCGCGTAATC
TGCTGCTTGCAAACAAAAAAACCACCGCTACCAGCGGTGGTTTGTTTGCCGGATCAAGAGCTACCAACTC
TTTTTCCGAAGGTAACTGGCTTCAGCAGAGCGCAGATACCAAATACTGTTCTTCTAGTGTAGCCGTAGTT
AGGCCACCACTTCAAGAACTCTGTAGCACCGCCTACATACCTCGCTCTGCTAATCCTGTTACCAGTGGCT
GCTGCCAGTGGCGATAAGTCGTGTCTTACCGGGTTGGACTCAAGACGATAGTTACCGGATAAGGCGCAGC
GGTCGGGCTGAACGGGGGGTTCGTGCACACAGCCCAGCTTGGAGCGAACGACCTACACCGAACTGAGATA
CCTACAGCGTGAGCTATGAGAAAGCGCCACGCTTCCCGAAGGGAGAAAGGCGGACAGGTATCCGGTAAGC
GGCAGGGTCGGAACAGGAGAGCGCACGAGGGAGCTTCCAGGGGGAAACGCCTGGTATCTTTATAGTCCTG
TCGGGTTTCGCCACCTCTGACTTGAGCGTCGATTTTTGTGATGCTCGTCAGGGGGGCGGAGCCTATGGAA
AAACGCCAGCAACGCGGCCTTTTTACGGTTCCTGGCCTTTTGCTGGCCTTTTGCTCACATGTTCTTTCCT
GCGTTATCCCCTGATTCTGTGGATAACCGTATTACCGCCTTTGAGTGAGCTGATACCGCTCGCCGCAGCC
GAACGACCGAGCGCAGCGAGTCAGTGAGCGAGGAAGCGGAAGAGCGCCCAATACGCAAACCGCCTCTCCC
CGCGCGTTGGCCGATTCATTAATGCAGCTGGCACGACAGGTTTCCCGACTGGAAAGCGGGCAGTGAGCGC
AACGCAATTAATGTGAGTTAGCTCACTCATTAGGCACCCCAGGCTTTACACTTTATGCTTCCGGCTCGTA
TGTTGTGTGGAATTGTGAGCGGATAACAATTTCACACAG
